>Addgene plasmid #81129 | pTriEx-mCherry-Zdk1-TIAM1 DH/PH | depositor full sequence | sequence record 154113 | mCherry, Zdk1, TIAM1
AACTGTTACATTGCAAACGTGGTTTCGTGTGCCAAGTGTGAAAACCGATGTTTAATCAAGGCTCTGACGC
ATTTCTACAACCACGACTCCAAGTGTGTGGGTGAAGTCATGCATCTTTTAATCAAATCCCAAGATGTGTA
TAAACCACCAAACTGCCAAAAAATGAAAACTGTCGACAAGCTCTGTCCGTTTGCTGGCAACTGCAAGGGT
CTCAATCCTATTTGTAATTATTGAATAATAAAACAATTATAAATGTCAAATTTGTTTTTTATTAACGATA
CAAACCAAACGCAACAAGAACATTTGTAGTATTATCTATAATTGAAAACGCGTAGTTATAATCGCTGAGG
TAATATTTAAAATCATTTTCAAATGATTCACAGTTAATTTGCGACAATATAATTTTATTTTCACATAAAC
TAGACGCCTTGTCGTCTTCTTCTTCGTATTCCTTCTCTTTTTCATTTTTCTCTTCATAAAAATTAACATA
GTTATTATCGTATCCATATATGTATCTATCGTATAGAGTAAATTTTTTGTTGTCATAAATATATATGTCT
TTTTTAATGGGGTGTATAGTACCGCTGCGCATAGTTTTTCTGTAATTTACAACAGTGCTATTTTCTGGTA
GTTCTTCGGAGTGTGTTGCTTTAATTATTAAATTTATATAATCAATGAATTTGGGATCGTCGGTTTTGTA
CAATATGTTGCCGGCATAGTACGCAGCTTCTTCTAGTTCAATTACACCATTTTTTAGCAGCACCGGATTA
ACATAACTTTCCAAAATGTTGTACGAACCGTTAAACAAAAACAGTTCACCTCCCTTTTCTATACTATTGT
CTGCGAGCAGTTGTTTGTTGTTAAAAATAACAGCCATTGTAATGAGACGCACAAACTAATATCACAAACT
GGAAATGTCTATCAATATATAGTTGCTGATGGCCGGCCTATTAATAGTAATCAATTACGGGGTCATTAGT
TCATAGCCCATATATGGAGTTCCGCGTTACATAACTTACGGTAAATGGCCCGCCTGGCTGACCGCCCAAC
GACCCCCGCCCATTGACGTCAATAATGACGTATGTTCCCATAGTAACGCCAATAGGGACTTTCCATTGAC
GTCAATGGGTGGAGTATTTACGGTAAACTGCCCACTTGGCAGTACATCAAGTGTATCATATGCCAAGTCC
GCCCCCTATTGACGTCAATGACGGTAAATGGCCCGCCTGGCATTATGCCCAGTACATGACCTTACGGGAC
TTTCCTACTTGGCAGTACATCTACGTATTAGTCATCGCTATTACCATGCTGATGCGGTTTTGGCAGTACA
CCAATGGGCGTGGATAGCGGTTTGACTCACGGGGATTTCCAAGTCTCCACCCCATTGACGTCAATGGGAG
TTTGTTTTGGCACCAAAATCAACGGGACTTTCCAAAATGTCGTAATAACCCCGCCCCGTTGACGCAAATG
GGCGGTAGGCGTGTACGGTGGGAGGTCTATATAAGCAGACGTCGTTTAGTGAACCGTCAGATCACTAGAT
GCTTTATTGCGGTAGTTTATCACAGTTAAATTGCTAACGCCAGTCTCGAACTTAACGTGCAGAAGTTGGT
CGTGAGGCACTGGGCAGGTAAGTATCGGGCCCTTTGTGCGGGGGGAGCGGCTCGGGGCTGTCCGCGGGGG
GACGGCTGCCTTCGGGGGGGACGGGGCAGGGCGGGGTTCGGCTTCTGGCGTGTGACCGGCGGCTCTAGAG
CCTCTGCTAACCATGTTCATGCCTTCTTCTTTTTCCTACAGCTCCTGGGCAACGTGCTGGTTATTGTGCT
GTCTCATCATTTTGGCAAAGAATTGGATCGGACCGAAATTAATACGACTCACTATAGGGGAATTGTGAGC
GGATAACAATTCCCCGGAGTTAATCCGGGACCTTTAATTCAACCCAACACAATATATTATAGTTAAATAA
GAATTATTATCAAATCATTTGTATATTAATTAAAATACTATACTGTAAATTACATTTTATTTACAATCAA
AGGAGATATACCATGTCTAGAGTGAGCAAGGGCGAGGAGGATAACATGGCCATCATCAAGGAGTTCATGC
GCTTCAAGGTGCACATGGAGGGCTCCGTGAACGGCCACGAGTTCGAGATCGAGGGCGAGGGCGAGGGCCG
CCCCTACGAGGGCACCCAGACCGCCAAGCTGAAGGTGACCAAGGGTGGCCCCCTGCCCTTCGCCTGGGAC
ATCCTGTCCCCTCAGTTCATGTACGGCTCCAAGGCCTACGTGAAGCACCCCGCCGACATCCCCGACTACT
TGAAGCTGTCCTTCCCCGAGGGCTTCAAGTGGGAGCGCGTGATGAACTTCGAGGACGGCGGCGTGGTGAC
CGTGACCCAGGACTCCTCCCTGCAGGACGGCGAGTTCATCTACAAGGTGAAGCTGCGCGGCACCAACTTC
CCCTCCGACGGCCCTGTAATGCAGAAGAAGACTATGGGCTGGGAGGCCTCCTCCGAGCGGATGTACCCCG
AGGACGGCGCCCTGAAGGGCGAGATCAAGCAGAGGCTGAAGCTGAAGGACGGCGGCCACTACGACGCTGA
GGTCAAGACCACCTACAAGGCCAAGAAGCCCGTGCAGCTGCCCGGCGCCTACAACGTCAACATCAAGTTG
GACATCACCTCCCACAACGAGGACTACACCATCGTGGAACAGTACGAACGCGCCGAGGGCCGCCACTCCA
CCGGCGGCATGGACGAGCTGTACAAGGGTTCTGGAAGTTCCATGGTGGATAACAAATTCAATAAAGAAAA
GACGCGTGCCGGTGCGGAAATCCATTCTCTGCCAAACCTGAATGTTGAGCAGAAGTTTGCCTTCATCGTG
AGCCTGTTTGATGATCCATCTCAGAGCGCCAATCTGCTGGCCGAAGCCAAAAAACTGAACGATGCCCAGG
CCCCAAAAGGATCCGGTGGTTCTGGTTCTGGTGGTACCGGCGCGCCGGCGACCATGAGACAACTCTCGGA
TGCAGATAAGCTGCGCAAGGTGATCTGCGAGCTCCTGGAGACGGAGCGCACCTACGTGAAGGATTTAAAC
TGTCTTATGGAGAGATACCTAAAGCCTCTTCAAAAAGAAACTTTTCTCACCCAGGATGAGCTTGACGTGC
TTTTTGGAAATTTAACGGAAATGGTAGAGTTTCAAGTAGAATTCCTTAAAACTCTAGAAGATGGAGTGAG
ACTGGTACCTGATTTGGAAAAGCTTGAGAAGGTTGATCAATTTAAGAAAGTGCTGTTCTCTCTGGGGGGA
TCATTCCTGTATTATGCTGACCGCTTCAAGCTCTACAGTGCCTTCTGCGCCAGCCACACAAAAGTTCCCA
AGGTCCTGGTGAAAGCCAAGACAGACACGGCTTTCAAGGCATTCTTGGATGCCCAGAACCCGAAGCAGCA
GCACTCATCCACGCTGGAGTCGTACCTCATCAAGCCCATCCAGAGGATCCTCAAGTACCCACTTCTGCTC
AGGGAGCTGTTCGCCCTGACCGATGCGGAGAGCGAGGAGCACTACCACCTGGACGTGGCCATCAAGACCA
TGAACAAGGTTGCCAGTCACATCAATGAGATGCAGAAAATCCATGAAGAGTTTGGGGCTGTGTTTGACCA
GCTGATTGCTGAACAGACTGGTGAGAAAAAAGAGGTTGCAGATCTGAGCATGGGAGACCTGCTTTTGCAC
ACTACCGTGATCTGGCTGAACCCGCCGGCCTCGCTGGGCAAGTGGAAAAAGGAACCAGAGTTGGCAGCAT
TCGTCTTCAAAACTGCTGTGGTCCTTGTGTATAAAGATGGTTCCAAACAGAAGAAGAAACTTGTAGGATC
TCACAGGCTTTCCATTTATGAGGACTGGGACCCCTTCAGATTTCGACACATGATCCCCACGGAAGCGCTG
CAGGTTCGAGCTTTGGCGAGTGCAGATGCAGAGGCAAATGCCGTGTGTGAAATTGTCCATGTAAAATCCG
AGTCTGAAGGGAGGCCGGAGAGGGTCTTTCACTTGTGCTGCAGCTCCCCAGAGAGCCGAAAGGATTTCCT
AAAGGCTGTGCATTCAATCCTGCGTGATAAGCACAGAAGACAGCTCCTCAAAACCGAGTAAGCGGCCGCA
CAGCTGTATACACGTGCAAGCCAGCCAGAACTCGCCCCGGAAGACCCCGAGGATCTCGAGCACCACCATC
ACCATCACCATCACTAAGTGATTAACCTCAGGTGCAGGCTGCCTATCAGAAGGTGGTGGCTGGTGTGGCC
AATGCCCTGGCTCACAAATACCACTGAGATCGATCTTTTTCCCTCTGCCAAAAATTATGGGGACATCATG
AAGCCCCTTGAGCATCTGACTTCTGGCTAATAAAGGAAATTTATTTTCATTGCAATAGTGTGTTGGAATT
TTTTGTGTCTCTCACTCGGAAGGACATATGGGAGGGCAAATCATTTAAAACATCAGAATGAGTATTTGGT
TTAGAGTTTGGCAACATATGCCCATATGTAACTAGCATAACCCCTTGGGGCCTCTAAACGGGTCTTGAGG
GGTTTTTTGCTGAAAGCATGCGGAGGAAATTCTCCTTGAAGTTTCCCTGGTGTTCAAAGTAAAGGAGTTT
GCACCAGACGCACCTCTGTTCACTGGTCCGGCGTATTAAAACACGATACATTGTTATTAGTACATTTATT
AAGCGCTAGATTCTGTGCGTTGTTGATTTACAGACAATTGTTGTACGTATTTTAATAATTCATTAAATTT
ATAATCTTTAGGGTGGTATGTTAGAGCGAAAATCAAATGATTTTCAGCGTCTTTATATCTGAATTTAAAT
ATTAAATCCTCAATAGATTTGTAAAATAGGTTTCGATTAGTTTCAAACAAGGGTTGTTTTTCCGAACCGA
TGGCTGGACTATCTAATGGATTTTCGCTCAACGCCACAAAACTTGCCAAATCTTGTAGCAGCAATCTAGC
TTTGTCGATATTCGTTTGTGTTTTGTTTTGTAATAAAGGTTCGACGTCGTTCAAAATATTATGCGCTTTT
GTATTTCTTTCATCACTGTCGTTAGTGTACAATTGACTCGACGTAAACACGTTAAATAGAGCTTGGACAT
ATTTAACATCGGGCGTGTTAGCTTTATTAGGCCGATTATCGTCGTCGTCCCAACCCTCGTCGTTAGAAGT
TGCTTCCGAAGACGATTTTGCCATAGCCACACGACGCCTATTAATTGTGTCGGCTAACACGTCCGCGATC
AAATTTGTAGTTGAGCTTTTTGGAATTGCGATCGCATAACTTCGTATAGCATACATTATACGAAGTTATA
AGCTCGGAACGCTGCGCTCGGTCGTTCGGCTGCGGCGAGCGGTATCAGCTCACTCAAAGGCGGTAATACG
GTTATCCACAGAATCAGGGGATAACGCAGGAAAGAACATGTGAGCAAAAGGCCAGCAAAAGGCCAGGAAC
CGTAAAAAGGCCGCGTTGCTGGCGTTTTTCCATAGGCTCCGCCCCCTGACGAGCATCACAAAAATCGACG
CTCAAGTCAGAGGTGGCGAAACCCGACAGGACTATAAAGATACCAGGCGTTTCCCCCTGGAAGCTCCCTC
GTGCGCTCTCCTGTTCCGACCCTGCCGCTTACCGGATACCTGTCCGCCTTTCTCCCTTCGGGAAGCGTGG
CGCTTTCTCAATGCTCACGCTGTAGGTATCTCAGTTCGGTGTAGGTCGTTCGCTCCAAGCTGGGCTGTGT
GCACGAACCCCCCGTTCAGCCCGACCGCTGCGCCTTATCCGGTAACTATCGTCTTGAGTCCAACCCGGTA
AGACACGACTTATCGCCACTGGCAGCAGCCACTGGTAACAGGATTAGCAGAGCGAGGTATGTAGGCGGTG
CTACAGAGTTCTTGAAGTGGTGGCCTAACTACGGCTACACTAGAAGAACAGTATTTGGTATCTGCGCTCT
GCTGAAGCCAGTTACCTTCGGAAAAAGAGTTGGTAGCTCTTGATCCGGCAAACAAACCACCGCTGGTAGC
GGTGGTTTTTTTGTTTGCAAGCAGCAGATTACGCGCAGAAAAAAAGGATCTCAAGAAGATCCTTTGTTAC
CAATGCTTAATCAGTGAGGCACCTATCTCAGCGATCTGTCTATTTCGTTCATCCATAGTTGCCTGACTCC
CCGTCGTGTAGATAACTACGATACGGGAGGGCTTACCATCTGGCCCCAGTGCTGCAATGATACCGCGAGA
CCCACGCTCACCGGCTCCAGATTTATCAGCAATAAACCAGCCAGCCGGAAGGGCCGAGCGCAGAAGTGGT
CCTGCAACTTTATCCGCCTCCATCCAGTCTATTAATTGTTGCCGGGAAGCTAGAGTAAGTAGTTCGCCAG
TTAATAGTTTGCGCAACGTTGTTGCCATTGCTACAGGCATCGTGGTGTCACGCTCGTCGTTTGGTATGGC
TTCATTCAGCTCCGGTTCCCAACGATCAAGGCGAGTTACATGATCCCCCATGTTGTGCAAAAAAGCGGTT
AGCTCCTTCGGTCCTCCGATCGTTGTCAGAAGTAAGTTGGCCGCAGTGTTATCACTCATGGTTATGGCAG
CACTGCATAATTCTCTTACTGTCATGCCATCCGTAAGATGCTTTTCTGTGACTGGTGAGTACTCAACCAA
GTCATTCTGAGAATAGTGTATGCGGCGACCGAGTTGCTCTTGCCCGGCGTCAATACGGGATAATACCGCG
CCACATAGCAGAACTTTAAAAGTGCTCATCATTGGAAAACGTTCTTCGGGGCGAAAACTCTCAAGGATCT
TACCGCTGTTGAGATCCAGTTCGATGTAACCCACTCGTGCACCCAACTGATCTTCAGCATCTTTTACTTT
CACCAGCGTTTCTGGGTGAGCAAAAACAGGAAGGCAAAATGCCGCAAAAAAGGGAATAAGGGCGACACGG
AAATGTTGAATACTCATACTCTTCCTTTTTCAATATTATTGAAGCATTTATCAGGGTTATTGTCTCATGT
CCGCGCGTT
Features (pLannotate 1.2.2; 20 found; start..end, strand, type, name):
    110..937     +  misc_recomb    baculovirus recombination region (lef2/ORF603): contains ORF603 and part of lef2
    949..1308    +  enhancer       CMV enhancer (fragment): human cytomegalovirus immediate early enhancer
   1310..1509    +  promoter       CMV promoter: human cytomegalovirus (CMV) immediate early promoter
   1661..1791    +  intron         chimeric intron (fragment): chimera between introns from chicken β-actin and rabbit β-globin
   1860..1878    +  promoter       T7 promoter: promoter for bacteriophage T7 RNA polymerase
   1879..1903    +  protein_bind   lac operator: The lac repressor binds to the lac operator to inhibit transcription in E. coli. This inhibition can be relieved by adding lactose or isopropyl-β-D-thiogalactopyranoside (IPTG). lac repressor encoded by lacI
   1919..2028    +  promoter       p10 promoter: baculovirus promoter for expression in insect cells
   2052..2756    +  CDS            mCherry: mCherry is a basic (constitutively fluorescent) red fluorescent protein published in 2004, derived from Discosoma sp.. It is reported to be a very rapidly-maturing monomer with low acid sensitivity.
   2772..2948    +  CDS            Zdk1: "Zdark" protein, derived from the Z subunit of protein A, that binds to the dark state of LOV2 and is released upon irradiation (Wang et al., 2016)
   2988..4118    +  CDS            TIAM1 (fragment): TIAM1_HUMAN - Experimental evidence at protein level: Swiss-Prot protein existence level 1. Guanyl-nucleotide exchange factor that activates RHO-like proteins and connects extracellular signals to cytoskeletal activities. Activates RAC1, CDC42, and to a lesser extent RHOA and their downstream signaling to regulate processes like cell adhesion and cell migration. From Homo sapiens (Human).
   4152..4184    +  CDS            HSV tag: HSV (herpes simplex virus) epitope tag
   4194..4211    +  CDS            6xHis: 6xHis affinity tag
   4226..4294    +  CDS            HBB (fragment): HBB_PONPY - Experimental evidence at transcript level: Swiss-Prot protein existence level 2. Involved in oxygen transport from the lung to the various peripheral tissues. From Pongo pygmaeus (Bornean orangutan).
   4369..4424    +  polyA_signal   β-globin poly(A) signal: rabbit β-globin polyadenylation signal (Gil and Proudfoot, 1987)
   4512..4559    +  terminator     T7 terminator: transcription terminator for bacteriophage T7 RNA polymerase
   4572..5277    +  misc_recomb    baculovirus recombination region (ORF1629): contains part of ORF1629
   5286..5319    +  protein_bind   loxP: Cre-mediated recombination occurs in the 8-bp core sequence (GCATACAT). Cre recombinase
   5487..6074    -  rep_origin     ori: high-copy-number ColE1/pMB1/pBR322/pUC origin of replication
   6087..6947    -  CDS            AmpR: β-lactamase; bla; confers resistance to ampicillin, carbenicillin, and related antibiotics
   6948..6999    -  promoter       AmpR promoter (fragment): bla
