[The description below was written by a language model from this plasmid's Addgene catalogue record and pLannotate feature annotations shown in this document.]
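Description:
pTriEx-mCherry-Zdk1-TIAM1 DH/PH is a multi-host expression plasmid built on the pTriEx backbone, designed mainly for mammalian expression of a red-fluorescent, Zdk1-tagged fragment of the human Rac/Cdc42 exchange factor TIAM1. It is maintained in E. coli through a high-copy ColE1/pUC-type origin and selected with ampicillin via the β-lactamase gene. The catalogue lists an approximate total size of 6 kb, whereas the annotated depositor sequence is about 7 kb.

The pTriEx backbone places three promoters in tandem upstream of a single open reading frame. These are a CMV enhancer/promoter region with a chicken β-actin/rabbit β-globin chimeric intron fragment for mammalian cells, a lac operator-controlled T7 promoter for E. coli, and the baculovirus p10 promoter for insect cells. The cassette is flanked by lef2/ORF603 and ORF1629 recombination regions, which allow transfer into a baculovirus genome. A rabbit β-globin poly(A) signal and a T7 terminator lie downstream, and a single loxP site sits in the backbone.

The coding region reads mCherry, then Zdk1 (a 177 bp synthetic domain derived from the Z domain of protein A), then the TIAM1 fragment corresponding to its catalytic DH/PH module. Backbone HSV and 6xHis tag sequences are annotated after the insert, although the record does not confirm that they are translated in frame.

Zdk1 binds the dark state of the LOV2 domain and is released on illumination. The construct therefore serves as the effector half of the LOVTRAP optogenetic system. Paired with an anchored LOV2 partner, the TIAM1 exchange-factor domain can be sequestered in the dark and freed by light, with mCherry reporting its localisation.
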