Addgene plasmid #81129: pTriEx-mCherry-Zdk1-TIAM1 DH/PH
Purpose: mammalian expression of Zdk1 tagged Tiam1 Dh/PH
Depositing lab: Klaus Hahn. Depositing organization: University of North Carolina at Chapel Hill. Publication: LOVTRAP: an optogenetic system for photoinduced protein dissociation. Wang H, Vilela M, Winkler A, Tarnawski M, Schlichting I, Yumerefendi H, Kuhlman B, Liu R, Danuser G, Hahn KM. Nat Methods. 2016 Jul 18. doi: 10.1038/nmeth.3926. PubMed 27427858.
Backbone
  Vector backbone: pTriEx
  Backbone size w/o insert (bp): 5000
  Total vector size (bp): 6000
  Vector type: Mammalian Expression, Bacterial Expression, Insect Expression
Growth in bacteria
  Bacterial resistance: Ampicillin, 100 μg/mL
  Growth temperature: 37°C
  Growth strain: DH5alpha
  Copy number: High Copy
Gene/Insert 1
  Gene/Insert name: Zdk1 (alt name: ZA127)
  Species: Synthetic
  Insert size (bp): 177
  Tag / fusion protein: mCherry (N terminal on insert)
  Cloning method: Unknown
  Sequencing primers: 5′ aagtatcgggccctttgtgc; 3′ GGCAGCCTGCACCTGAGGTTAATCAC
Gene/Insert 2
  Gene/Insert name: TIAM1 DH/PH (alt name: TIAM1)
  Species: H. sapiens (human)
  GenBank ID: NC_000021.9
  Entrez Gene: TIAM1 (a.k.a. NEDLDS, TIAM-1)
  Cloning method: Unknown
  Sequencing primers: 5′ aagtatcgggccctttgtgc; 3′ GGCAGCCTGCACCTGAGGTTAATCAC
Terms and licenses: Academic/Nonprofit Terms; Industry Terms: Not Available to Industry
How to cite: pTriEx-mCherry-Zdk1-TIAM1 DH/PH was a gift from Klaus Hahn (Addgene plasmid # 81129 ; http://n2t.net/addgene:81129 ; RRID:Addgene_81129)
