>Addgene plasmid #81129 | pTriEx-mCherry-Zdk1-TIAM1 DH/PH | addgene partial sequence | sequence record 158089 | mCherry-F 5'-ccccgtaatgcagaagaaga-3'
GGAGGCCTCCTCCGAGCGGATGTACCCCGAGGACGGCGCCCTGAAGGGCGAGATCAAGCAGAGGCTGAAG
CTGAAGGACGGCGGCCACTACGACGCTGAGGTCAAGACCACCTACAAGGCCAAGAAGCCCGTGCAGCTGC
CCGGCGCCTACAACGTCAACATCAAGTTGGACATCACCTCCCACAACGAGGACTACACCATCGTGGAACA
GTACGAACGCGCCGAGGGCCGCCACTCCACCGGCGGCATGGACGAGCTGTACAAGGGTTCTGGAAGTTCC
ATGGTGGATAACAAATTCAATAAAGAAAAGACGCGTGCCGGTGCGGAAATCCATTCTCTGCCAAACCTGA
ATGTTGAGCAGAAGTTTGCCTTCATCGTGAGCCTGTTTGATGATCCATCTCAGAGCGCCAATCTGCTGGC
CGAAGCCAAAAAACTGAACGATGCCCAGGCCCCAAAAGGATCCGGTGGTTCTGGTTCTGGTGGTACCGGC
GCGCCGGCGACCATGAGACAACTCTCGGATGCAGATAAGCTGCGCAAGGTGATCTGCGAGCTCCTGGAGA
CGGAGCGCACCTACGTGAAGGATTTAAACTGTCTTATGGAGAGATACCTAAAGCCTCTTCAAAAAGAAAC
TTTTCTCACCCAGGATGAGCTTGACGTGCTTTTTGGAAATTTAACGGAAATGGTAGAGTTTCAAGTAGAA
TTCCTTAAAACTCTAGAAGATGGAGTGAGACTGGTACCTGATTTGGAAAAGCTTGAGAAGGTTGATCAAT
TTAAGAAAGTGCTGTTCTCTCTGGGGGGATCATTCCTGTATTATGCTGACCGCTTCAAGCTCTACAGTGC
CTTCTGCGCCAGCCACACAAAAGTTCCCAAGGTCCTGGTGAAAGCCAAGACAGACACGGCTTTCAAGGCA
TTCTTGGATGCCCAGAACCCGAAGCAGCAGCACTCATCCACGCTGGAGTCGTACCTCATCAAGCCCATCC
AGAGGATCCTCAAGTACCCACTTCTGCTCAGGGAGCTGTTCG
