>Addgene plasmid #81129 | pTriEx-mCherry-Zdk1-TIAM1 DH/PH | addgene partial sequence | sequence record 158090 | rb_glob_PA_term-R 5'-CCCATATGTCCTTCCGAGTG-3'
CAACACACTATTGCAATGAAAATAAATTTCCTTTATTAGCCAGAAGTCAGATGCTCAAGGGGCTTCATGA
TGTCCCCATAATTTTTGGCAGAGGGAAAAAGATCGATCTCAGTGGTATTTGTGAGCCAGGGCATTGGCCA
CACCAGCCACCACCTTCTGATAGGCAGCCTGCACCTGAGGTTAATCACTTAGTGATGGTGATGGTGATGG
TGGTGCTCGAGATCCTCGGGGTCTTCCGGGGCGAGTTCTGGCTGGCTTGCACGTGTATACAGCTGTGCGG
CCGCTTACTCGGTTTTGAGGAGCTGTCTTCTGTGCTTATCACGCAGGATTGAATGCACAGCCTTTAGGAA
ATCCTTTCGGCTCTCTGGGGAGCTGCAGCACAAGTGAAAGACCCTCTCCGGCCTCCCTTCAGACTCGGAT
TTTACATGGACAATTTCACACACGGCATTTGCCTCTGCATCTGCACTCGCCAAAGCTCGAACCTGCAGCG
CTTCCGTGGGGATCATGTGTCGAAATCTGAAGGGGTCCCAGTCCTCATAAATGGAAAGCCTGTGAGATCC
TACAAGTTTCTTCTTCTGTTTGGAACCATCTTTATACACAAGGACCACAGCAGTTTTGAAGACGAATGCT
GCCAACTCTGGTTCCTTTTTCCACTTGCCCAGCGAGGCCGGCGGGTTCAGCCAGATCACGGTAGTGTGCA
AAAGCAGGTCTCCCATGCTCAGATCTGCAACCTCTTTTTTCTCACCAGTCTGTTCAGCAATCAGCTGGTC
AAACACAGCCCCAAACTCTTCATGGATTTTCTGCATCTCATTGATGTGACTGGCAACCTTGTTCATGGTC
TTGATGGCCACGTCCAGGTGGTAGTGCTCCTCGCTCTCCGCATCGGTCAGGGCGAACAGCTCCCTGAGCA
GAAGTGGGTACTTGAGGATCCTCTGGATGGGCTTGATGAGGTACGACTCCAGCGTGGATGAGTGCTGCTG
CTTCGGGTTCTGGGCATCCAA
